Addgene plasmid #81545: pDONR223_DNMT3A_p.G746V
Purpose: Gateway Donor vector containing DNMT3A , part of the Target Accelerator Plasmid Collection.
Depositing lab: Jesse Boehm & William Hahn & David Root. Depositing organization: Broad Institute. Publication: Systematic Functional Interrogation of Rare Cancer Variants Identifies Oncogenic Alleles. Kim E, Ilic N, Shrestha Y, Zou L, Kamburov A, Zhu C, Yang X, Lubonja R, Tran N, Nguyen C, Lawrence MS, Piccioni F, Bagul M, Doench JG, Chouinard CR, Wu X, Hogstrom L, Natoli T, Tamayo P, Horn H, Corsello SM, Lage K, Root DE, Subramanian A, Golub TR, Getz G, Boehm JS, Hahn WC. Cancer Discov. 2016 Jul;6(7):714-26. doi: 10.1158/2159-8290.CD-16-0160. Epub 2016 May 4. PubMed 27147599.
Backbone
  Vector backbone: pDONR223
  Backbone manufacturer: Invitrogen
  Backbone size w/o insert (bp): 2790
  Vector type: Gateway Entry vector
Growth in bacteria
  Bacterial resistance: Spectinomycin, 50 μg/mL
  Growth temperature: 37°C
  Growth strain: DH5alpha
  Copy number: High Copy
Gene/Insert
  Gene/Insert name: DNMT3A
  Species: H. sapiens (human)
  Mutation: G746V
  GenBank ID: NM_022552.4
  Entrez Gene: DNMT3A (a.k.a. DNMT3A2, HESJAS, M.HsaIIIA, TBRS)
  Promoter: None
  Cloning method: Gateway Cloning
  Sequencing primers: 5′ M13pUC-fwd; 3′ M13-Rev
Terms and licenses: Academic/Nonprofit Terms; Industry Terms: Not Available to Industry
Depositor comments: Closed state: stop codon immediately follows insert
How to cite: pDONR223_DNMT3A_p.G746V was a gift from Jesse Boehm & William Hahn & David Root (Addgene plasmid # 81545 ; http://n2t.net/addgene:81545 ; RRID:Addgene_81545)
