[The description below was written by a language model from this plasmid's Addgene catalogue record and pLannotate feature annotations shown in this document.]
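Description:
pDONR223_DNMT3A_p.G746V is a Gateway entry clone built on the Invitrogen pDONR223 backbone and carrying the human DNMT3A open reading frame (DNA methyltransferase 3A) with a glycine-to-valine substitution at residue 746. It belongs to the Target Accelerator Plasmid Collection, a set of cancer-associated variant ORFs assembled for systematic functional testing of rare tumour alleles. The sequenced plasmid is about 5.5 kb and is maintained in E. coli at high copy through a ColE1/pUC-type origin. Selection is with spectinomycin, conferred by the aadA aminoglycoside adenylyltransferase gene (annotated SmR). A fragment of the class 1 integron Pc promoter and a remnant of a gentamicin resistance gene lie just upstream of this marker. Short lacZα and lacI fragments elsewhere in the backbone are residual sequences rather than functional parts.

The roughly 2.7 kb DNMT3A coding sequence sits between two attL recombination sites. The annotation software labels both as an attL3 variant, but functionally they are the sites through which LR Clonase transfers the ORF into an attR-containing destination vector. The record lists no promoter for the insert, so the plasmid is not an expression construct. A T7 promoter annotated just beyond the downstream attL site is on the opposite strand from the ORF as annotated. rrnB T1 and T2 terminators are also annotated in the backbone. The clone is in the "closed" configuration, with a stop codon immediately after the insert, so it yields native or N-terminally tagged protein after transfer but cannot be fused to C-terminal tags. Its typical use is as a shuttle source for moving the G746V variant into expression vectors chosen by the user, for comparison with wild-type DNMT3A in functional assays.
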