Features (pLannotate 1.2.2; 12 found; start..end, strand, type, name):
     38..74      -  CDS            lacZα (fragment): LacZα fragment of β-galactosidase; lacZ fragment
     91..186     +  protein_bind   attL3: mutant version of attL; recombination site for the Gateway® LR reaction LR Clonase™
    189..2925    +  CDS            DNMT3A (fragment): DNA methyltransferase 3A
   2932..3027    -  protein_bind   attL3: mutant version of attL; recombination site for the Gateway® LR reaction LR Clonase™
   3046..3064    -  promoter       T7 promoter: promoter for bacteriophage T7 RNA polymerase
   3254..3277    +  promoter       Pc promoter (fragment): intI1 (promoter lies within the coding sequence); class 1 integron promoter
   3453..3509    +  CDS            GmR (fragment): gentamycin acetyltransferase; aacC1; confers resistance to gentamycin
   3516..4307    +  CDS            SmR: aminoglycoside adenylyltransferase (Murphy, 1985); aadA; confers resistance to spectinomycin and streptomycin
   4400..4988    +  rep_origin     ori: high-copy-number ColE1/pMB1/pBR322/pUC origin of replication
   5171..5263    +  CDS            lacI (fragment): lac repressor; lacI; The lac repressor binds to the lac operator to inhibit transcription in E. coli. This inhibition can be relieved by adding lactose or isopropyl-β-D-thiogalactopyranoside (IPTG).
   5318..5345    -  terminator     rrnB T2 terminator: transcription terminator T2 from the E. coli rrnB gene
   5477..5520    +  terminator     rrnB T1 terminator: Escherichia coli rrnB; transcription terminator T1 from the E. coli rrnB gene
>Addgene plasmid #81545 | pDONR223_DNMT3A_p.G746V | addgene full sequence | sequence record 166707 | Addgene NGS Result
GGCAGTTCCCTACTCTCGCGTTAACGCTAGCATGGATGTTTTCCCAGTCACGACGTTGTAAAACGACGGC
CAGTCTTAAGCTCGGGCCCCAAATAATGATTTTATTTTGACTGATAGTGACCTGTTCGTTGCAACAAATT
GATGAGCAATGCTTTTTTATAATGCCAACTTTGTACAAAAAAGTTGGCATGCCCGCCATGCCCTCCAGCG
GCCCCGGGGACACCAGCAGCTCTGCTGCGGAGCGGGAGGAGGACCGAAAGGACGGAGAGGAGCAGGAGGA
GCCGCGTGGCAAGGAGGAGCGCCAAGAGCCCAGCACCACGGCACGGAAGGTGGGGCGGCCTGGGAGGAAG
CGCAAGCACCCCCCGGTGGAAAGCGGTGACACGCCAAAGGACCCTGCGGTGATCTCCAAGTCCCCATCCA
TGGCCCAGGACTCAGGCGCCTCAGAGCTATTACCCAATGGGGACTTGGAGAAGCGGAGTGAGCCCCAGCC
AGAGGAGGGGAGCCCTGCTGGGGGGCAGAAGGGCGGGGCCCCAGCAGAGGGAGAGGGTGCAGCTGAGACC
CTGCCTGAAGCCTCAAGAGCAGTGGAAAATGGCTGCTGCACCCCCAAGGAGGGCCGAGGAGCCCCTGCAG
AAGCGGGCAAAGAACAGAAGGAGACCAACATCGAATCCATGAAAATGGAGGGCTCCCGGGGCCGGCTGCG
GGGTGGCTTGGGCTGGGAGTCCAGCCTCCGTCAGCGGCCCATGCCGAGGCTCACCTTCCAGGCGGGGGAC
CCCTACTACATCAGCAAGCGCAAGCGGGACGAGTGGCTGGCACGCTGGAAAAGGGAGGCTGAGAAGAAAG
CCAAGGTCATTGCAGGAATGAATGCTGTGGAAGAAAACCAGGGGCCCGGGGAGTCTCAGAAGGTGGAGGA
GGCCAGCCCTCCTGCTGTGCAGCAGCCCACTGACCCCGCATCCCCCACTGTGGCTACCACGCCTGAGCCC
GTGGGGTCCGATGCTGGGGACAAGAATGCCACCAAAGCAGGCGATGACGAGCCAGAGTACGAGGACGGCC
GGGGCTTTGGCATTGGGGAGCTGGTGTGGGGGAAACTGCGGGGCTTCTCCTGGTGGCCAGGCCGCATTGT
GTCTTGGTGGATGACGGGCCGGAGCCGAGCAGCTGAAGGCACCCGCTGGGTCATGTGGTTCGGAGACGGC
AAATTCTCAGTGGTGTGTGTTGAGAAGCTGATGCCGCTGAGCTCGTTTTGCAGTGCGTTCCACCAGGCCA
CGTACAACAAGCAGCCCATGTACCGCAAAGCCATCTACGAGGTCCTGCAGGTGGCCAGCAGCCGCGCGGG
GAAGCTGTTCCCGGTGTGCCACGACAGCGATGAGAGTGACACTGCCAAGGCCGTGGAGGTGCAGAACAAG
CCCATGATTGAATGGGCCCTGGGGGGCTTCCAGCCTTCTGGCCCTAAGGGCCTGGAGCCACCAGAAGAAG
AGAAGAATCCCTACAAAGAAGTGTACACGGACATGTGGGTGGAACCTGAGGCAGCTGCCTACGCACCACC
TCCACCAGCCAAAAAGCCCCGGAAGAGCACAGCGGAGAAGCCCAAGGTCAAGGAGATTATTGATGAGCGC
ACAAGAGAGCGGCTGGTGTACGAGGTGCGGCAGAAGTGCCGGAACATTGAGGACATCTGCATCTCCTGTG
GGAGCCTCAATGTTACCCTGGAACACCCCCTCTTCGTTGGAGGAATGTGCCAAAACTGCAAGAACTGCTT
TCTGGAGTGTGCGTACCAGTACGACGACGACGGCTACCAGTCCTACTGCACCATCTGCTGTGGGGGCCGT
GAGGTGCTCATGTGCGGAAACAACAACTGCTGCAGGTGCTTTTGCGTGGAGTGTGTGGACCTCTTGGTGG
GGCCGGGGGCTGCCCAGGCAGCCATTAAGGAAGACCCCTGGAACTGCTACATGTGCGGGCACAAGGGTAC
CTACGGGCTGCTGCGGCGGCGAGAGGACTGGCCCTCCCGGCTCCAGATGTTCTTCGCTAATAACCACGAC
CAGGAATTTGACCCTCCAAAGGTTTACCCACCTGTCCCAGCTGAGAAGAGGAAGCCCATCCGGGTGCTGT
CTCTCTTTGATGGAATCGCTACAGGGCTCCTGGTGCTGAAGGACTTGGGCATTCAGGTGGACCGCTACAT
TGCCTCGGAGGTGTGTGAGGACTCCATCACGGTGGGCATGGTGCGGCACCAGGGGAAGATCATGTACGTC
GGGGACGTCCGCAGCGTCACACAGAAGCATATCCAGGAGTGGGGCCCATTCGATCTGGTGATTGGGGGCA
GTCCCTGCAATGACCTCTCCATCGTCAACCCTGCTCGCAAGGGCCTCTACGAGGGCACTGGCCGGCTCTT
CTTTGAGTTCTACCGCCTCCTGCATGATGCGCGGCCCAAGGAGGTAGATGATCGCCCCTTCTTCTGGCTC
TTTGAGAATGTGGTGGCCATGGGCGTTAGTGACAAGAGGGACATCTCGCGATTTCTCGAGTCCAACCCTG
TGATGATTGATGCCAAAGAAGTGTCAGCTGCACACAGGGCCCGCTACTTCTGGGGTAACCTTCCCGGTAT
GAACAGGCCGTTGGCATCCACTGTGAATGATAAGCTGGAGCTGCAGGAGTGTCTGGAGCATGGCAGGATA
GCCAAGTTCAGCAAAGTGAGGACCATTACTACGAGGTCAAACTCCATAAAGCAGGGCAAAGACCAGCATT
TTCCTGTCTTCATGAATGAGAAAGAGGACATCTTATGGTGCACTGAAATGGAAAGGGTATTTGGTTTCCC
AGTCCACTATACTGACGTCTCCAACATGAGCCGCTTGGCGAGGCAGAGACTGCTGGGCCGGTCATGGAGC
GTGCCAGTCATCCGCCACCTCTTCGCTCCGCTGAAGGAGTATTTTGCGTGTGTGTGATTGCCAACTTTCT
TGTACAAAGTTGGCATTATAAGAAAGCATTGCTTATCAATTTGTTGCAACGAACAGGTCACTATCAGTCA
AAATAAAATCATTATTTGCCATCCAGCTGATATCCCCTATAGTGAGTCGTATTACATGGTCATAGCTGTT
TCCTGGCAGCTCTGGCCCGTGTCTCAAAATCTCTGATGTTACATTGCACAAGATAAAAATATATCATCAT
GCCTCCTCTAGACCAGCCAGGACAGAAATGCCTCGACTTCGCTGCTACCCAAGGTTGCCGGGTGACGCAC
ACCGTGGAAACGGATGAAGGCACGAACCCAGTGGACATAAGCCTGTTCGGTTCGTAAGCTGTAATGCAAG
TAGCGTATGCGCTCACGCAACTGGTCCAGAACCTTGACCGAACGCAGCGGTGGTAACGGCGCAGTGGCGG
TTTTCATGGCTTGTTATGACTGTTTTTTTGGGGTACAGTCTATGCCTCGGGCATCCAAGCAGCAAGCGCG
TTACGCCGTGGGTCGATGTTTGATGTTATGGAGCAGCAACGATGTTACGCAGCAGGGCAGTCGCCCTAAA
ACAAAGTTAAACATTATGAGGGAAGCGGTGATCGCCGAAGTATCGACTCAACTATCAGAGGTAGTTGGCG
TCATCGAGCGCCATCTCGAACCGACGTTGCTGGCCGTACATTTGTACGGCTCCGCAGTGGATGGCGGCCT
GAAGCCACACAGTGATATTGATTTGCTGGTTACGGTGACCGTAAGGCTTGATGAAACAACGCGGCGAGCT
TTGATCAACGACCTTTTGGAAACTTCGGCTTCCCCTGGAGAGAGCGAGATTCTCCGCGCTGTAGAAGTCA
CCATTGTTGTGCACGACGACATCATTCCGTGGCGTTATCCAGCTAAGCGCGAACTGCAATTTGGAGAATG
GCAGCGCAATGACATTCTTGCAGGTATCTTCGAGCCAGCCACGATCGACATTGATCTGGCTATCTTGCTG
ACAAAAGCAAGAGAACATAGCGTTGCCTTGGTAGGTCCAGCGGCGGAGGAACTCTTTGATCCGGTTCCTG
AACAGGATCTATTTGAGGCGCTAAATGAAACCTTAACGCTATGGAACTCGCCGCCCGACTGGGCTGGCGA
TGAGCGAAATGTAGTGCTTACGTTGTCCCGCATTTGGTACAGCGCAGTAACCGGCAAAATCGCGCCGAAG
GATGTCGCTGCCGACTGGGCAATGGAGCGCCTGCCGGCCCAGTATCAGCCCGTCATACTTGAAGCTAGAC
AGGCTTATCTTGGACAAGAAGAAGATCGCTTGGCCTCGCGCGCAGATCAGTTGGAAGAATTTGTCCACTA
CGTGAAAGGCGAGATCACCAAGGTAGTCGGCAAATAACCCTCGAGCCACCCATGACCAAAATCCCTTAAC
GTGAGTTACGCGTCGTTCCACTGAGCGTCAGACCCCGTAGAAAAGATCAAAGGATCTTCTTGAGATCCTT
TTTTTCTGCGCGTAATCTGCTGCTTGCAAACAAAAAAACCACCGCTACCAGCGGTGGTTTGTTTGCCGGA
TCAAGAGCTACCAACTCTTTTTCCGAAGGTAACTGGCTTCAGCAGAGCGCAGATACCAAATACTGTTCTT
CTAGTGTAGCCGTAGTTAGGCCACCACTTCAAGAACTCTGTAGCACCGCCTACATACCTCGCTCTGCTAA
TCCTGTTACCAGTGGCTGCTGCCAGTGGCGATAAGTCGTGTCTTACCGGGTTGGACTCAAGACGATAGTT
ACCGGATAAGGCGCAGCGGTCGGGCTGAACGGGGGGTTCGTGCACACAGCCCAGCTTGGAGCGAACGACC
TACACCGAACTGAGATACCTACAGCGTGAGCTATGAGAAAGCGCCACGCTTCCCGAAGGGAGAAAGGCGG
ACAGGTATCCGGTAAGCGGCAGGGTCGGAACAGGAGAGCGCACGAGGGAGCTTCCAGGGGGAAACGCCTG
GTATCTTTATAGTCCTGTCGGGTTTCGCCACCTCTGACTTGAGCGTCGATTTTTGTGATGCTCGTCAGGG
GGGCGGAGCCTATGGAAAAACGCCAGCAACGCGGCCTTTTTACGGTTCCTGGCCTTTTGCTGGCCTTTTG
CTCACATGTTCTTTCCTGCGTTATCCCCTGATTCTGTGGATAACCGTATTACCGCCTTTGAGTGAGCTGA
TACCGCTCGCCGCAGCCGAACGACCGAGCGCAGCGAGTCAGTGAGCGAGGAAGCGGAAGAGCGCCCAATA
CGCAAACCGCCTCTCCCCGCGCGTTGGCCGATTCATTAATGCAGCTGGCACGACAGGTTTCCCGACTGGA
AAGCGGGCAGTGAGCGCAACGCAATTAATACGCGTACCGCTAGCCAGGAAGAGTTTGTAGAAACGCAAAA
AGGCCATCCGTCAGGATGGCCTTCTGCTTAGTTTGATGCCTGGCAGTTTATGGCGGGCGTCCTGCCCGCC
ACCCTCCGGGCCGTTGCTTCACAACGTTCAAATCCGCTCCCGGCGGATTTGTCCTACTCAGGAGAGCGTT
CACCGACAAACAACAGATAAAACGAAAGGCCCAGTCTTCCGACTGAGCCTTTCGTTTTATTTGATGCCT
