>Addgene plasmid #81545 | pDONR223_DNMT3A_p.G746V | depositor partial sequence | sequence record 154864 | Insert sequence
ATGCCCGCCATGCCCTCCAGCGGCCCCGGGGACACCAGCAGCTCTGCTGCGGAGCGGGAGGAGGACCGAA
AGGACGGAGAGGAGCAGGAGGAGCCGCGTGGCAAGGAGGAGCGCCAAGAGCCCAGCACCACGGCACGGAA
GGTGGGGCGGCCTGGGAGGAAGCGCAAGCACCCCCCGGTGGAAAGCGGTGACACGCCAAAGGACCCTGCG
GTGATCTCCAAGTCCCCATCCATGGCCCAGGACTCAGGCGCCTCAGAGCTATTACCCAATGGGGACTTGG
AGAAGCGGAGTGAGCCCCAGCCAGAGGAGGGGAGCCCTGCTGGGGGGCAGAAGGGCGGGGCCCCAGCAGA
GGGAGAGGGTGCAGCTGAGACCCTGCCTGAAGCCTCAAGAGCAGTGGAAAATGGCTGCTGCACCCCCAAG
GAGGGCCGAGGAGCCCCTGCAGAAGCGGGCAAAGAACAGAAGGAGACCAACATCGAATCCATGAAAATGG
AGGGCTCCCGGGGCCGGCTGCGGGGTGGCTTGGGCTGGGAGTCCAGCCTCCGTCAGCGGCCCATGCCGAG
GCTCACCTTCCAGGCGGGGGACCCCTACTACATCAGCAAGCGCAAGCGGGACGAGTGGCTGGCACGCTGG
AAAAGGGAGGCTGAGAAGAAAGCCAAGGTCATTGCAGGAATGAATGCTGTGGAAGAAAACCAGGGGCCCG
GGGAGTCTCAGAAGGTGGAGGAGGCCAGCCCTCCTGCTGTGCAGCAGCCCACTGACCCCGCATCCCCCAC
TGTGGCTACCACGCCTGAGCCCGTGGGGTCCGATGCTGGGGACAAGAATGCCACCAAAGCAGGCGATGAC
GAGCCAGAGTACGAGGACGGCCGGGGCTTTGGCATTGGGGAGCTGGTGTGGGGGAAACTGCGGGGCTTCT
CCTGGTGGCCAGGCCGCATTGTGTCTTGGTGGATGACGGGCCGGAGCCGAGCAGCTGAAGGCACCCGCTG
GGTCATGTGGTTCGGAGACGGCAAATTCTCAGTGGTGTGTGTTGAGAAGCTGATGCCGCTGAGCTCGTTT
TGCAGTGCGTTCCACCAGGCCACGTACAACAAGCAGCCCATGTACCGCAAAGCCATCTACGAGGTCCTGC
AGGTGGCCAGCAGCCGCGCGGGGAAGCTGTTCCCGGTGTGCCACGACAGCGATGAGAGTGACACTGCCAA
GGCCGTGGAGGTGCAGAACAAGCCCATGATTGAATGGGCCCTGGGGGGCTTCCAGCCTTCTGGCCCTAAG
GGCCTGGAGCCACCAGAAGAAGAGAAGAATCCCTACAAAGAAGTGTACACGGACATGTGGGTGGAACCTG
AGGCAGCTGCCTACGCACCACCTCCACCAGCCAAAAAGCCCCGGAAGAGCACAGCGGAGAAGCCCAAGGT
CAAGGAGATTATTGATGAGCGCACAAGAGAGCGGCTGGTGTACGAGGTGCGGCAGAAGTGCCGGAACATT
GAGGACATCTGCATCTCCTGTGGGAGCCTCAATGTTACCCTGGAACACCCCCTCTTCGTTGGAGGAATGT
GCCAAAACTGCAAGAACTGCTTTCTGGAGTGTGCGTACCAGTACGACGACGACGGCTACCAGTCCTACTG
CACCATCTGCTGTGGGGGCCGTGAGGTGCTCATGTGCGGAAACAACAACTGCTGCAGGTGCTTTTGCGTG
GAGTGTGTGGACCTCTTGGTGGGGCCGGGGGCTGCCCAGGCAGCCATTAAGGAAGACCCCTGGAACTGCT
ACATGTGCGGGCACAAGGGTACCTACGGGCTGCTGCGGCGGCGAGAGGACTGGCCCTCCCGGCTCCAGAT
GTTCTTCGCTAATAACCACGACCAGGAATTTGACCCTCCAAAGGTTTACCCACCTGTCCCAGCTGAGAAG
AGGAAGCCCATCCGGGTGCTGTCTCTCTTTGATGGAATCGCTACAGGGCTCCTGGTGCTGAAGGACTTGG
GCATTCAGGTGGACCGCTACATTGCCTCGGAGGTGTGTGAGGACTCCATCACGGTGGGCATGGTGCGGCA
CCAGGGGAAGATCATGTACGTCGGGGACGTCCGCAGCGTCACACAGAAGCATATCCAGGAGTGGGGCCCA
TTCGATCTGGTGATTGGGGGCAGTCCCTGCAATGACCTCTCCATCGTCAACCCTGCTCGCAAGGGCCTCT
ACGAGGGCACTGGCCGGCTCTTCTTTGAGTTCTACCGCCTCCTGCATGATGCGCGGCCCAAGGAGGTAGA
TGATCGCCCCTTCTTCTGGCTCTTTGAGAATGTGGTGGCCATGGGCGTTAGTGACAAGAGGGACATCTCG
CGATTTCTCGAGTCCAACCCTGTGATGATTGATGCCAAAGAAGTGTCAGCTGCACACAGGGCCCGCTACT
TCTGGGGTAACCTTCCCGGTATGAACAGGCCGTTGGCATCCACTGTGAATGATAAGCTGGAGCTGCAGGA
GTGTCTGGAGCATGGCAGGATAGCCAAGTTCAGCAAAGTGAGGACCATTACTACGAGGTCAAACTCCATA
AAGCAGGGCAAAGACCAGCATTTTCCTGTCTTCATGAATGAGAAAGAGGACATCTTATGGTGCACTGAAA
TGGAAAGGGTATTTGGTTTCCCAGTCCACTATACTGACGTCTCCAACATGAGCCGCTTGGCGAGGCAGAG
ACTGCTGGGCCGGTCATGGAGCGTGCCAGTCATCCGCCACCTCTTCGCTCCGCTGAAGGAGTATTTTGCG
TGTGTG
